>Addgene plasmid #14008 | pBS cHoxA9 (CT#785) | addgene partial sequence | sequence record 20206 | 14008 with T3
GGNGGCGGCCGCTCTAGAACTAGTGGATCCCCCGGGCTGCAGGAATTCGCGGCCGCGTGACTGATGGGAT
GATTAATTGTGGTGTAAAATAGTCCGCTTAAACGAAAAAAAAAGAGGGAGAGAGGGGGACGGAGAGAGGG
AGAGGAGAGGAGAGAAAGAAAGGGAAGGGAAGGGGGGGCCTTAATGCGGAATCCGATCTTTTAATCTCCG
TTGGCCGCAATTAAAACAAACTCCGGCGTATAACTCAAATATCCCTTTGCATAAAAACATATGGCCTCGC
TATAAAAATGATGGCTGGAAAACACTGACCCATTAATAGCCCGCGGACTGATTTATACTTTATTGTTCTG
CTCCCCCGCCACGTGACCGGGGCAGCCAATGGGCGCCCGGGCTGCCCCCAACTTATTACTGACTCTACTT
CTCCGCCAGCACCAAGTTGTTACGTGAAAGCCGCAGCCCCGAATTGCGGCGGGTCGGGCGCCCGCGCCGC
GCCGCGCCATGTCGGCCCCCGGGACCCTCAGCAACTACTACGTGGACTCCTTCCTGGTGCCGGAGGGGGA
CGAGCTGGCGGCCCCCCGCTACGCCCCCGCGCCGCTGGGGCCGNNNNCNCGCCCGGCGCTGGCCGANCAC
CCCGNNNNNNNCCCCTGNAGCTTCCAGCCCAAGGCGCCCGTCTTCGGCCCCCCCTGGAGCCCCGCGCANC
CCNCN
