[The description below was written by a language model from this plasmid's Addgene catalogue record.]
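Description:
pBS cHoxA9 is a cloned chicken cDNA carried in the pBluescript SK (pBS SK) phagemid, a small, high-copy general-purpose cloning vector of about 3 kb that is propagated in standard E. coli strains under ampicillin selection. Although the repository classifies it as a bacterial expression vector, the backbone is best known as a cloning and in vitro transcription vehicle. No feature table accompanies the record, so individual backbone elements such as the origin of replication are not itemised.

The insert is roughly 900 bp of Gallus gallus HoxA9 (also listed under the older name Chox 1.7). The depositor describes it as the full-length sequence plus 3′ UTR. It was placed into the SmaI site of the polylinker, and the site is retained on both sides, so the fragment can in principle be released again with that single enzyme. Because the same blunt-cutting site was used at both ends, the cloning was not directional, and the record does not state the orientation of the insert relative to the flanking sequences. The T3 and T7 primer sites are listed for sequencing from the 5′ and 3′ ends respectively. In pBluescript these correspond to opposing phage RNA polymerase promoters flanking the polylinker, which allow sense or antisense RNA to be transcribed from a linearised template.

The record does not state an intended application. A Hox cDNA in this kind of backbone is commonly used as a template for antisense riboprobes to examine expression patterns in chick embryos by in situ hybridisation, or as a source of the coding sequence for subcloning into other vectors. No tags, reporters or eukaryotic regulatory elements are recorded.
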