Addgene plasmid #14008: pBS cHoxA9 (CT#785)
Depositing lab: Cliff Tabin. Depositing organization: Harvard Medical School.
Backbone
  Vector backbone: pBS SK
  Backbone size w/o insert (bp): 3000
  Vector type: Bacterial Expression
Growth in bacteria
  Bacterial resistance: Ampicillin, 100 μg/mL
  Growth temperature: 37°C
  Growth strain: DH5alpha
  Copy number: High Copy
Gene/Insert
  Gene/Insert name: HoxA9 (alt name: Chox 1.7)
  Species: G. gallus (chicken)
  Insert size (bp): 900
  Cloning method: Restriction Enzyme; 5′ cloning site SmaI (not destroyed); 3′ cloning site SmaI (not destroyed)
  Sequencing primers: 5′ T3; 3′ T7
Terms and licenses: Academic/Nonprofit Terms; Industry Terms: Not Available to Industry
Depositor comments: Full-length plus 3’UTR chick Hox A9, from Craig Nelson.
How to cite: pBS cHoxA9 (CT#785) was a gift from Cliff Tabin (Addgene plasmid # 14008 ; http://n2t.net/addgene:14008 ; RRID:Addgene_14008)
